Addgene plasmid #18472: T4 Lysozyme A98V
Depositing lab: Brian Matthews. Depositing organization: University of Oregon.
Backbone
  Vector backbone: pHS1403
  Backbone size w/o insert (bp): 5000
  Vector type: Bacterial Expression
Growth in bacteria
  Bacterial resistance: Ampicillin, 100 μg/mL
  Growth temperature: 37°C
  Growth strain: DH5alpha
  Copy number: High Copy
Gene/Insert
  Gene/Insert name: T4 Lysozyme (alt name: BU17)
  Species: Bacteriophage T4
  Insert size (bp): 600
  Mutation: A98V
  GenBank ID: NP_049736
  Entrez Gene: e (a.k.a. T4p123)
  Cloning method: Restriction Enzyme; 5′ cloning site BamHI (not destroyed); 3′ cloning site HindIII (not destroyed)
  Sequencing primers: 5′ na; 3′ GGCGTATCACGAGGCCC
Terms and licenses: Academic/Nonprofit Terms; Industry Terms: Not Available to Industry
Depositor comments: The BamHI site is 27 bp from the ATG and the HindIII site is 115 bp from the stop.
How to cite: T4 Lysozyme A98V was a gift from Brian Matthews (Addgene plasmid # 18472 ; http://n2t.net/addgene:18472 ; RRID:Addgene_18472)
