[The description below was written by a language model from this plasmid's Addgene catalogue record.]
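Description:
T4 Lysozyme A98V is a bacterial expression plasmid built on the pHS1403 backbone (about 5 kb without insert) that carries a point-mutant version of the bacteriophage T4 lysozyme gene (gene e, also listed under the alternative name BU17). It is maintained in E. coli as a high-copy plasmid under ampicillin selection. The record does not include a feature table, so the origin of replication, the promoter driving expression and any other regulatory elements of pHS1403 are not stated here.

The insert is roughly 600 bp and was cloned by restriction digestion between a 5′ BamHI site and a 3′ HindIII site, both of which remain intact, so the fragment can be excised or transferred as a cassette. According to the depositor's notes, the BamHI site lies 27 bp from the start codon and the HindIII site 115 bp from the stop codon, meaning the fragment includes short flanking untranslated stretches around the coding sequence. No fusion tags or reporters are recorded. The single defining change is the substitution of alanine 98 with valine.

T4 lysozyme is a widely used model protein for studying how individual amino-acid replacements affect folding, thermodynamic stability and three-dimensional structure. A construct of this kind would typically be used to produce the A98V variant in bacteria for purification and for biophysical or crystallographic comparison with the wild-type enzyme, although the record itself does not state a specific purpose. Distribution is limited to academic and nonprofit users.
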