>Addgene plasmid #18472 | T4 Lysozyme A98V | addgene partial sequence | sequence record 24258 | 3primeUP
ACTGAAAAAGCCCGCTCATTAGGCGGGCTCAGATCTGCTCATGTTTGACAGCTTATCATCGATAAGCTTC
GGCAATAAATTCTTGATATGTTTTCATATGTTTCCTTTAAATATTTTAATTAGTAATTGTCTATTCAAGT
AATTGTGAATATACTATCACAATTCCAAGAGAAAGTAAACAGCTTTATAGATTTTTATACGCGTCCCAAG
TGCCAGTTCTAAACGTTGTAATGACTCGTTTTGCGCGATTAGGTGTTTGATTATACCATCTACTTTTAGC
TAAGTTAACTGCTGCTTCATCCCAGCGTTTTTGTTGAAGCATACGTAAAGAGTTAGTAAATCCTGCCACA
CCGGTTTCTCCCATTTGGAAAACCATATTAATCAATACACAGCGACGAACCGCATCAAGAGAATCATAAA
CCGGTTTTAATTTAGCATTTCTCAGAATTCCGCGAACAGCAGCATCAACATCCTGATTAAAGAGTTTTTC
AGCCTCATCTTTTGTAATTACACCATTGCAATTACGCCCAATAGCTTTATCTAATTCAGATTTAGCAGCA
TTAAGTGATGGACTTTTTGTAAGCAAATGACCGATGCCAATAGTGTAATAGCCTTCTGTGTCTTTATAGA
TTTTAAGTCTAAGACCTTCATCTATACGTAACATTTCAAATATATTCATAATACCTCCTAAGCATCGATG
GATCCTGTTTCCTGTGGGAAATTGTTATCCGCTCACAATTCCACACATTATACGAGCCGATGATTAATTG
TCAACAGGGGGATGGGGAGTAGCTGATCCGGT
